Addgene plasmid #25589: Pv-RNR-R2
Purpose: Bacterial expression for structure determination; may not be full ORF
Depositing lab: Cheryl Arrowsmith. Depositing organization: University of Toronto.
Backbone
  Vector backbone: p15TV-L
  Backbone manufacturer: SGC
  Backbone size w/o insert (bp): 7746
  Vector type: Bacterial Expression
Growth in bacteria
  Bacterial resistance: Ampicillin, 100 μg/mL
  Growth temperature: 37°C
  Growth strain: DH5alpha
  Copy number: Low Copy
Gene/Insert
  Gene/Insert name: Pv-RNR-R2 (alt names: PDB: 2O1Z; ribonucleotide reductase R2 subunit)
  Species: Plasmodium vivax
  Insert size (bp): 933
  GenBank ID: Pv086155
  Tag / fusion protein: His (N terminal on insert)
  Cloning method: Restriction Enzyme
  Sequencing primers: 5′ T7; 3′ T7-term
Terms and licenses: Academic/Nonprofit Terms; Industry Terms: Not Available to Industry
Depositor comments: PDB: 2O1Z http://www.thesgc.org/structures/2O1Z/
How to cite: Pv-RNR-R2 was a gift from Cheryl Arrowsmith (Addgene plasmid # 25589 ; http://n2t.net/addgene:25589 ; RRID:Addgene_25589)
