[The description below was written by a language model from this plasmid's Addgene catalogue record.]
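Description:
Pv-RNR-R2 is a bacterial expression plasmid built on the p15TV-L backbone, a vector of about 7.7 kb from a structural genomics consortium. It carries a 933 bp insert encoding the R2 (small) subunit of ribonucleotide reductase from the malaria parasite Plasmodium vivax. The plasmid is selected with ampicillin, is recorded as low copy, and is propagated in a standard E. coli cloning strain. The record does not name the origin of replication, and no feature table is provided, so the arrangement of backbone elements cannot be described in detail.

The insert was introduced by restriction enzyme cloning and carries an N-terminal His tag, which allows the recombinant protein to be purified by immobilised metal affinity chromatography. The promoter is not stated explicitly, but the listed sequencing primers are T7 and T7-terminator. This suggests the coding region sits between a T7 promoter and a T7 terminator, an arrangement that would require a host supplying T7 RNA polymerase for expression.

The stated purpose is bacterial expression for structure determination, and the record links the construct to a deposited crystal structure of the protein. The depositor notes that the insert may not be the full open reading frame. This is common for crystallography constructs, where the termini are often trimmed to improve solubility or crystallisation, so anyone needing the complete native protein should check the construct boundaries. Ribonucleotide reductase R2 is the subunit that typically houses the di-iron centre and tyrosyl radical needed for deoxyribonucleotide synthesis, making the construct useful for structural and biochemical work on this parasite enzyme.
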