>Addgene plasmid #25589 | Pv-RNR-R2 | depositor partial sequence | sequence record 11993 | Author sequence
GCGGACGTGCTGAACATTTCCAAAATCCCCATTTTTTCGAAAAAGGAAAAAAAATTTAGCGATTTGCAGA
AGAGCAAAGAGGCCAATGAGAAGATCCTGAGCAAAGAGACGGACCGATTTACGCTGTACCCCATTTTGTA
CCCAGACGTTTGGGATTTTTACAAAAAGGCGGAGGCGTCCTTCTGGACGGCCGAGGAAATTGACTTGTCC
AGCGATTTAAAAGATTTCGAAAAATTAAATGATAATGAAAAACATTTCATAAAACACGTGTTGGCCTTCT
TTGCAGCCAGTGATGGAATTGTTTTGGAAAATCTAGCGAGCAAATTTTTACGCCAAGTGAAAATAACCGA
GGCAAAGAAATTTTACGCCTTCCAAATTGCTGTAGAGAATATCCATTCGGAGACATACAGCTTGTTGATT
GACAATTACATAAAAGACGAGAAGGAGAGAATGAATCTCTTTCACGCGATTGAAAACATCCCCGCTGTGA
AAAACAAAGCTTTGTGGGCAGCCAAATGGATAAATGATACCAACTCTTTTGCAGAAAGGATAGTAGCCAA
TGCATGTGTGGAGGGCATCCTATTTAGTGGGAGCTTCTGTGCCATCTTTTGGTTTAAGAAGCAGAACAAA
TTGCACGGACTCACCTTCAGTAATGAGTTAATTAGCCGAGATGAAGGGCTCCACACAGATTTTAACTGCC
TCATTTATAGTCTCCTCGAAAATAAACTACCTGAAGAAGTGGTTCAAAATATTGTGAAAGAGGCCGTAGA
GGTGGAGCGCTCTTTTATTTGCGAATCATTGCCCTGTGACTTGATTGGAATGAACTCAAGACTGATGTCT
CAGTACATAGAATTCGTGGCGGACAGATTGTTAGAGTGTCTGGGGTCTCCCAAAATATTCCACGCGAAGA
ACCCCTTCAACTGGATGGACCTC
