>Addgene plasmid #25589 | Pv-RNR-R2 | addgene partial sequence | sequence record 31575 | 25589 with T7
TGTTTAACTTTAAGAAGGAGATATACCATGGGCAGCAGCCATCATCATCATCATCACAGCAGCGGCAGAG
AAAACTTGTATTTCCAGGGCGCGGACGTGCTGAACATTTCCAAAATCCCCATTTTTTCGAAAAAGGAAAA
AAAATTTAGCGATTTGCAGAAGAGCAAAGAGGCCAATGAGAAGATCCTGAGCAAAGAGACGGACCGATTT
ACGCTGTACCCCATTTTGTACCCAGACGTTTGGGATTTTTACAAAAAGGCGGAGGCGTCCTTCTGGACGG
CCGAGGAAATTGACTTGTCCAGCGATTTAAAAGATTTCGAAAAATTAAATGATAATGAAAAACATTTCAT
AAAACACGTGTTGGCCTTCTTTGCAGCCAGTGATGGAATTGTTTTGGAAAATCTAGCGAGCAAATTTTTA
CGCCAAGTGAAAATAACCGAGGCAAAGAAATTTTACGCCTTCCAAATTGCTGTAGAGAATATCCATTCGG
AGACATACAGCTTGTTGATTGACAATTACATAAAAGACGAGAAGGAGAGAATGAATCTCTTTCACGCGAT
TGAAAACATCCCCGCTGTGAAAAACAAAGCTTTGTGGGCAGCCAAATGGATAAATGATACCAACTCTTTT
GCAGAAAGGATAGTAGCCAATGCATGTGTGGAGGGCATCCTATTTAGTGGGAGCTTCTGTGCCATCTTTT
GGTTTAAGAAGCAGAACAAATTGCACGGACTCACCTTCAGTAATGAGTTAATTAGCCGAGATGAAGGGCT
CCACACAGATTTTAACTGCCTCATTTATAGTCTCCTCGAAAATAAACTACCTGAAGAAGTGGTTCAAAAT
ATTGTGAAAGAGGCCGTAGAGGTGGAGCGCTCTTTTATTTGCGAT
